>Addgene plasmid #89179 | pYUB28b-MCS-optimized | addgene full sequence | sequence record 176092 | Addgene NGS Result
CCGGTGATGCCGGCCACGATGCGTCCGGCGTAGAGGATCGAGATCTCGATCCCGCGAAATTAATACGACT
CACTATAGGGGAATTGTGAGCGGATAACAATTCCCCTCTAGAAATAATTTTGTTTAACTTTAAGAAGGGC
ATGCGCAGCAGCCATCATCATCATCATCACAGCAGCGGCCTGGTGCCGCGCGGCAGCCATATGGCTAGCA
TGACTGGTGGACAGCAAATGGGTCGGGATCCGAATTCGAGCTCCGTCGACAAGCTTGCGGCCGCACTCGA
GCACCACCACCACCACCACTGAGATCCGGCTGCTAACAAAGCCCGAAAGGAAGCTGAGTTGGCTGCTGCC
ACCGCTGAGCAATAACTAGCATAACCCCTTGGGGCCTCTAAACGGGTCTTGAGGGGTTTTTTGCTGAAAG
GAGGAACTATATCCGGATTGGCGAATGGG
[124 nt withheld, positions 450-573]
C
[91 nt withheld, positions 575-665]
A
[49 nt withheld, positions 667-715]
CCTTTGACGTTGGAGTCCACGTTCTTT
[37 nt withheld, positions 743-779]
ACCCTATCTCGGTCTATTCTTTTGATTTATAAGGGATTTTGCCGATTTCGGCCTATTGGTTAAAAAATGA
GCTGATTTAACAAAAATTTAACGCGAATTTTAACAAAATATCTAGATTTAAAGATCTGGTACCGCGGCCG
CGCCACGGATGCCACCACAGGCACTACAACGGAGTTCGCCACGTACATCACCACAACCACCGATTCTGGC
GGTGAGCTCCCCGATATTCAGCGGAAATGGCTTGGTATCGACCAAGATTCGTAGAACCCCGTCTCGTCTG
GCTGGTATTCAAAACGGGCGCAACGAAACACGCAACGAGACAGGCATGGCCCAAACCAGAAAACTAGCGT
CTACCAGGACTTTTACCTGTCCGACCCGTTGCAACGGAACCCCCCACGGAACCCCCGCGACACCCGCTCC
CCAATTGCGTTAGAACAGCGGTGGATTGTCGGCTTCGTTGTGGGCCTTTTGAGCCGCTTCCTGTTCTGCC
GCACGCTCTTTCCTCGCCCGATAGCCGAGTCGCTTAACGGTGTCCAGATGCAGCCCGAAATGTTTGGCCG
TTTGCGGCCAAGAGTGGCCCTCGTCGTCGTGATAGGCGCGGATGCGTTCGCGGCGTGCAGCCTGCTCGGC
GAGCCACTCGCTGCGTTCCTGCGCCACGAGCCGGACGACGTGGCGTTCGGATAGTCCGGTGATTCGAGCG
CCTTCGGCGGCGGTCACGCGCCGCTTTTTGCGGACAGTCGGCTGCCGGTTGTAGCCGTCGCTGTAGCCGT
CGCTCATAGCAATGCCTCCATGCATGGCTGACGCGGACTTTGCGCGCCGCGCAACTGTGCTCGCCGCCGT
GCGCGCTGCTGCGCCCTTCCGCGAGATGGCCGACTGGCGCGCACTGAGTGTGGCCTCGTAGACCACGATC
CCGTCCGCCCAAATGCGCGACTTGGTTGTGATCCAACGCCAAATGCTGTTGGCGATGGCGCGGACCTCGC
TGTCCGGTAGCGGTCCGGGACACACGTCGTTGCACGGAAATTCGGCGTTTCGCGCGTGGCACTCGGCATA
GATCGCGCGGCCGAGTCCGTCCACGTTCCGGGTCGGCAGGTAGATCCGCATGAGGGCGGGACGATAGGCC
CACAACCTGACGGAATCGAACAGTGCGCAATTCCGCCCTAGCGGCGTCGGAGCCGCTTTGTACGTGGTCT
GCTGACGCCAGCGCGGCGGTGGCATGTTCGCGCCGAGCTCGGCCTCGATGTGGCTGAGTGTGTAGAGATC
TGAGTGGAGCCATTCCGTTTCCCAGGCGATGTGGCCGGGGTTTTTGGTCATGAGGCCTGAGTAACTGCGG
TCGCCATCGACGGCGCGCCGAAGGCCTTCGGCGCACGCCGCCATGTATGCGAGCGGCTTACGCCGCGCGT
ATTCGGTGCGTGGAACAGGGGCGTTGAGTGCCCACACTGCGTGTGCGTGGCCGTTGGCGCGATTGCCCAC
GATCGCGTTGGGCAGCGGATGGGACCCCCGGGCGCTGAGCGCTCGGAGCGCTGCGTCTGGATGGTCTACG
TCCACGACCAGCAGGTTTGCCAGCGCTGTTGGGTTCGCCTCGATGTACCGGCGGCCTAGGGCCGACGCGC
GGCTTTGGCGGTAGATCCCCTCGAGCAGATCGTCGCTTGCCAGCGGCCAGTACGGCAGCCAGAGCTGCTC
AAATTCGTCGGCGACGTGGCTCACGCTTGGTAGTAGACCACGATTAATCACCGGTGTATGGTCCGACACG
AGCTCCAAGTCAGATATTTCGCTGAGGGGCCACCCCACAACTGCACACTCCCCCGCTCTCCCGTCGAGCC
CTGGTGGTGGAACACCAGCGACAGCCGAGCACCCCCAACCACCTGTACCAACCAGGAGGAACACATGCGT
CGTTTCGAGGACGTTTCCGGGCCGCTGAGAGCCGCTGTGGCGGCCGTACACGCCGCCTTAGACCCGTTAG
ACCCCCTGCCGCCTGAATGCGCGGGTACGAGCCACACAGCGCCCGAACTTACGGAGCTGGTGGGCTCACG
CGTGCGGCCGCACGCGTTGCGCTCGGTCGTTCGGCTGCGGCGAGCGGTATCAGCTCACTCAAAGGCGGTA
ATACGGTTATCCACAGAATCAGGGGATAACGCAGGAAAGAACATGTGAGCAAAAGGCCAGCAAAAGGCCA
GGAACCGTAAAAAGGCCGCGTTGCTGGCGTTTTTCCATAGGCTCCGCCCCCCTGACGAGCATCACAAAAA
TCGACGCTCAAGTCAGAGGTGGCGAAACCCGACAGGACTATAAAGATACCAGGCGTTTCCCCCTGGAAGC
TCCCTCGTGCGCTCTCCTGTTCCGACCCTGCCGCTTACCGGATACCTGTCCGCCTTTCTCCCCTCGGGAA
GCGTGGCGCTTTCTCATAGCTCACGCTGTAGGTATCTCAGTTCGGTGTAGGTCGTTCGCTCCAAGCTGGG
CTGTGTGCACGAACCCCCCGTTCAGCCCGACCGCTGCGCCTTATCCGGTAACTATCGTCTTGAGTCCAAC
CCGGTAAGACACGACTTATCGCCACTGGCAGCAGCCACTGGTAACAGGATTAGCAGAGCGAGGTATGTAG
GCGGTGCTACAGAGTTCTTGAAGTGGTGGCCTAACTACGGCTACACTAGAAGGACAGTATTTGGTATCTG
CGCTCTGCTGAAGCCAGTTACCTTCGGAAAAAGAGTTGGTAGCTCTTGATCCGGCAAACAAACCACCGCT
GGTAGCGGTGGTTTTTTTGTTTGCAAGCAGCAGATTACGCGCAGAAAAAAAGGATCTCAAGAAGATCCTT
TGATCTTTTCTACGGGGTCTGACGCTCATGGAACTAGAGCATGAGATTATCAAAAAGGATCTTCACCTAG
ATCCTTTTAAATTAAAAATGAAGTTTTAAATCAATCTAAAGTATATATGAGTAAACTTGGTCTGACAGTT
ACCAATGCTTAATCAGTGAGGCACCTATCTCAGCGATCTGTCTATTTCGTTCATCCATAGTTGCCTGACT
CCCCGACGTGGCCGACCAGCCCGTCATCGTCAACGCCTGATCCGCGGTGCGGACAGGCCGTGTCGCGACC
GGCCGTGCGGAATTAAGCCGGCCCGTACCCTGTGAATAGAGGTCCGCTGTGACACAAGAATCCCTGTTAC
TTCTCGACCGTATTGATTCGGATGATTCCTACGCGAGCCTGCGGAACGACCAGGAATTCTGGGAGCCGCT
GGCCCGCCGAGCCCTGGAGGAGCTCGGGCTGCCGGTGCCGCCGGTGCTGCGGGTGCCCGGCGAGAGCACC
AACCCCGTACTGGTCGGCGAGCCCGGCCCGGTGATCAAGCTGTTCGGCGAGCACTGGTGCGGTCCGGAGA
GCCTCGCGTCGGAGTCGGAGGCGTACGCGGTCCTGGCGGACGCCCCGGTGCCGGTGCCCCGCCTCCTCGG
CCGCGGCGAGCTGCGGCCCGGCACCGGAGCCTGGCCGTGGCCCTACCTGGTGATGAGCCGGATGACCGGC
ACCACCTGGCGGTCCGCGATGGACGGCACGACCGACCGGAACGCGCTGCTCGCCCTGGCCCGCGAACTCG
GCCGGGTGCTCGGCCGGCTGCACAGGGTGCCGCTGACCGGGAACACCGTGCTCACCCCCCATTCCGAGGT
CTTCCCGGAACTGCTGCGGGAACGCCGCGCGGCGACCGTCGAGGACCACCGCGGGTGGGGCTACCTCTCG
CCCCGGCTGCTGGACCGCCTGGAGGACTGGCTGCCGGACGTGGACACGCTGCTGGCCGGCCGCGAACCCC
GGTTCGTCCACGGCGACCTGCACGGGACCAACATCTTCGTGGACCTGGCCGCGACCGAGGTCACCGGGAT
CGTCGACTTCACCGACGTCTATGCGGGAGACTCCCGCTACAGCCTGGTGCAACTGCATCTCAACGCCTTC
CGGGGCGACCGCGAGATCCTGGCCGCGCTGCTCGACGGGGCGCAGTGGAAGCGGACCGAGGACTTCGCCC
GCGAACTGCTCGCCTTCACCTTCCTGCACGACTTCGAGGTGTTCGAGGAGACCCCGCTGGATCTCTCCGG
CTTCACCGATCCGGAGGAACTGGCGCAGTTCCTCTGGGGGCCGCCGGACACCGCCCCCGGCG
Features (pLannotate 1.2.2; 14 found; start..end, strand, type, name):
     61..79      +  promoter       T7 promoter: promoter for bacteriophage T7 RNA polymerase
     80..104     +  protein_bind   lac operator: The lac repressor binds to the lac operator to inhibit transcription in E. coli. This inhibition can be relieved by adding lactose or isopropyl-β-D-thiogalactopyranoside (IPTG). lac repressor encoded by lacI
    119..138     +  RBS            RBS (fragment): efficient ribosome binding site from bacteriophage T7 gene 10 (Olins and Rangwala, 1989)
    153..169     +  CDS            capTEV™ (fragment): composite tag for in vivo biotinylation, TEV protease cleavage, and 6xHis tagging
    180..197     +  CDS            thrombin site: thrombin recognition and cleavage site
    201..233     +  CDS            T7 tag (gene 10 leader): leader peptide from bacteriophage T7 gene 10 promotes efficient translation in E. coli
    282..299     +  CDS            9xHis (fragment): 9xHis affinity tag
    309..358     +  CDS            SET1 (fragment): solubility-enhancement tag derived from T7 phage gene 10B
    366..413     +  terminator     T7 terminator: transcription terminator for bacteriophage T7 RNA polymerase
    450..878     +  rep_origin     f1 ori (sequence partly withheld): f1 bacteriophage origin of replication; arrow indicates direction of (+) strand synthesis
   2981..3569    -  rep_origin     ori: high-copy-number ColE1/pMB1/pBR322/pUC origin of replication
   3719..3799    -  CDS            bla(M) (fragment): β-lactamase lacking the signal sequence; bla(M); allows cytosolic expression of β-lactamase
   3911..2       +  CDS            hyg (across the origin): KHYB_STRHY - Experimental evidence at protein level: Swiss-Prot protein existence level 1. The aminoglycoside phosphotransferases achieve inactivation of their antibiotic substrates by phosphorylation. From Streptomyces hygroscopicus.
   4898..39      -  CDS            TcR (fragment) (across the origin): tetracycline efflux protein; tet; confers resistance to tetracycline
