[The description below was written by a language model from this plasmid's Addgene catalogue record and pLannotate feature annotations shown in this document.]
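Description:
pYUB28b-MCS-optimized is an empty E. coli–mycobacteria shuttle vector for T7-driven protein expression. It is derived from pYUB28b and is identical to that parent except for one change in the multiple cloning site, where the NcoI site was replaced by SphI to make the polylinker more useful. The catalogue lists the backbone as about 4.9 kb, consistent with the 4,901 nt sequenced record. Selection is by hygromycin, conferred by the Streptomyces hygroscopicus hygromycin phosphotransferase gene, a marker that works in both E. coli and mycobacteria. Replication in E. coli relies on a high-copy ColE1/pUC-type origin, and an f1 phage origin is also present. The feature table leaves a roughly 2 kb stretch between the f1 ori and the ColE1 ori unannotated. A shuttle vector would need a mycobacterial replicon, and it may lie in this region, but the record does not identify it. Short β-lactamase and tetracycline-resistance fragments appear to be nonfunctional remnants of earlier vector construction.

The expression cassette has a pET-like layout: a T7 promoter with an adjacent lac operator, the T7 gene 10 ribosome binding site, the cloning region, and a T7 terminator. The depositor notes two His tags within the multiple cloning site. This fits the annotated His-type fragments on either side of a thrombin cleavage site and a T7 gene 10 leader tag, so inserts can be placed to carry an N- or C-terminal His tag for affinity purification. Genes are introduced by restriction cloning. Expression requires a host that supplies T7 RNA polymerase. The associated work concerned metabolic engineering of cofactor F420 production in Mycobacterium smegmatis, which points to use for producing recombinant proteins in a mycobacterial host.
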