Addgene plasmid #89179: pYUB28b-MCS-optimized
Purpose: (Empty Backbone) mycobacteria shuttle vector - pYUB28b with a single change to the MCS
Depositing lab: Ted Baker & Ghader Bashiri. Depositing organization: University of Auckland. Publication: Metabolic engineering of cofactor F420 production in Mycobacterium smegmatis. Bashiri G, Rehan AM, Greenwood DR, Dickson JM, Baker EN. PLoS One. 2010 Dec 29;5(12):e15803. 10.1371/journal.pone.0015803 PubMed 21209917.
Backbone
  Vector backbone: pYUB28b Addgene #37277
  Backbone manufacturer: Ghader Bashiri
  Backbone size (bp): 4920
  Modifications to backbone: a single change to the MCS (NcoI to SphI which increases its functionality)
  Vector type: Bacterial Expression ; mycobacteria shuttle vector
  Promoter: T7
  Tag / fusion protein: His-tag
Growth in bacteria
  Bacterial resistance: Hygromycin, 200 μg/mL
  Growth temperature: 37°C
  Growth strain: DH5alpha
  Copy number: Unknown
Gene/Insert
  Cloning method: Restriction Enzyme
  Sequencing primers: 5′ T7 promoter; 3′ T7 terminator
Terms and licenses: Academic/Nonprofit Terms; Industry Terms: Not Available to Industry
Depositor comments: Plasmid contains 2 His tags within the multiple cloning site. Please see plasmid map from depositing laboratory above for details. This plasmid is identical to pYUB28b Plasmid #37277, except that a single change was introduced to the MCS (NcoI in the original plasmid is replaced by SphI in this version of the plasmid).
How to cite: pYUB28b-MCS-optimized was a gift from Ted Baker & Ghader Bashiri (Addgene plasmid # 89179 ; http://n2t.net/addgene:89179 ; RRID:Addgene_89179)
